Addgene plasmid #242139: PACE_AP_Pos_pBADProm
Purpose: pBAD-sd8-GIII Cassette; AP Pos Circuit for AraC phage-assisted evolution
Depositing lab: Dominik Niopek. Depositing organization: Universitaet Heidelberg. Publication: Phage-assisted evolution of allosteric protein switches. Southern NT, von Bachmann A, Hovsepyan A, Griebl M, Wolf B, Lemmen N, Kroell AS, Westermann S, Mathony J, Niopek D. Nat Commun. 2026 Apr 14;17(1):3498. doi: 10.1038/s41467-026-71717-0. PubMed 41980963.
Backbone
  Vector backbone: MSP955
  Vector type: Bacterial Expression
Growth in bacteria
  Bacterial resistance: Ampicillin, 100 μg/mL
  Growth temperature: 37°C
  Growth strain: DH5alpha
  Copy number: Low Copy
Gene/Insert
  Gene/Insert name: Gene III
  Species: Synthetic
  Cloning method: Golden Gate
Terms and licenses: Academic/Nonprofit Terms; Industry Terms: Not Available to Industry
Depositor comments: Please visit https://doi.org/10.1101/2025.06.12.659331 for bioRxiv preprint.
How to cite: PACE_AP_Pos_pBADProm was a gift from Dominik Niopek (Addgene plasmid # 242139 ; http://n2t.net/addgene:242139 ; RRID:Addgene_242139)
