[The description below was written by a language model from this plasmid's Addgene catalogue record and pLannotate feature annotations shown in this document.]
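Description:
PACE_AP_Pos_pBADProm is a low-copy bacterial expression plasmid, built by Golden Gate cloning on the MSP955 backbone, that serves as the positive-selection accessory plasmid (AP) in a phage-assisted continuous evolution (PACE) scheme for the arabinose regulator AraC. It replicates in E. coli from the pSC101 origin, which depends on the plasmid-encoded Rep101 (RepA) protein and keeps copy number low. Selection is by ampicillin, through a β-lactamase gene driven by its own bla promoter.

The payload is a single transcription unit controlled by the araBAD (pBAD) promoter. According to the catalogue entry, an "sd8" ribosome-binding site precedes M13 gene III, although this element is not annotated separately in the feature table. Gene III encodes the minor coat protein pIII, which M13 phage need to produce infectious progeny. Immediately downstream lie luxA and luxB, the two subunits of the Photorhabdus luminescens bacterial luciferase, so luminescence can report promoter activity alongside pIII output. rrnB T1 terminators flank the cassette, insulating it from the rest of the plasmid, and a BioBrick prefix remains upstream of the promoter. No araC gene is annotated on the plasmid, which is consistent with AraC being supplied in trans.

In PACE, a selection phage lacking gene III carries the evolving gene, here presumably AraC variants. Such phage can propagate only if the encoded protein activates pBAD on this plasmid and so drives pIII production. Phage fitness is thereby coupled to AraC activator function, enriching variants that switch the promoter on. The record associates the construct with work on evolving allosteric protein switches.
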