Features (pLannotate 1.2.2; 11 found; start..end, strand, type, name):
      1..951     -  CDS            Rep101: RepA protein needed for replication with the pSC101 origin; rep101
    999..1221    -  rep_origin     pSC101 ori: low-copy replication origin that requires the Rep101 protein
   1716..1760    +  terminator     rrnB T1 terminator: transcription terminator T1 from the E. coli rrnB gene
   1834..1853    +  misc_feature   BioBrick prefix: BioBrick prefix for parts that start with "ATG"
   1860..2144    +  promoter       araBAD promoter: araBAD; promoter of the L-arabinose operon of E. coli; the araC regulatory gene is transcribed in the opposite direction (Guzman et al., 1995)
   2212..3485    +  CDS            M13 gene III (fragment) (sequence partly withheld): pIII; III; minor coat protein
   3485..4564    +  CDS            luxA (sequence partly withheld): LUXA1_PHOLU - Experimental evidence at protein level: Swiss-Prot protein existence level 1. Light-emitting reaction in luminous bacteria. From Photorhabdus luminescens (Xenorhabdus luminescens).
   4613..5593    +  CDS            LuxB: LuxB luciferase subunit; luxB; from the Photorhabdus luminescens bioluminescence operon
   5687..5733    -  terminator     rrnB T1 terminator: transcription terminator T1 from the E. coli rrnB gene
   5784..6644    -  CDS            AmpR: β-lactamase; bla; confers resistance to ampicillin, carbenicillin, and related antibiotics
   6645..6749    -  promoter       AmpR promoter: bla
>Addgene plasmid #242139 | PACE_AP_Pos_pBADProm | addgene full sequence | sequence record 486013 | Addgene NGS Result
TCAGATCCTTCCGTATTTAGCCAGTATGTTCTCTAGTGTGGTTCGTTGTTTTTGCGTGAGCCATGAGAAC
GAACCATTGAGATCATGCTTACTTTGCATGTCACTCAAAAATTTTGCCTCAAAACTGGTGAGCTGAATTT
TTGCAGTTAAAGCATCGTGTAGTGTTTTTCTTAGTCCGTTACGTAGGTAGGAATCTGATGTAATGGTTGT
TGGTATTTTGTCACCATTCATTTTTATCTGGTTGTTCTCAAGTTCGGTTACGAGATCCATTTGTCTATCT
AGTTCAACTTGGAAAATCAACGTATCAGTCGGGCGGCCTCGCTTATCAACCACCAATTTCATATTGCTGT
AAGTGTTTAAATCTTTACTTATTGGTTTCAAAACCCATTGGTTAAGCCTTTTAAACTCATGGTAGTTATT
TTCAAGCATTAACATGAACTTAAATTCATCAAGGCTAATCTCTATATTTGCCTTGTGAGTTTTCTTTTGT
GTTAGTTCTTTTAATAACCACTCATAAATCCTCATAGAGTATTTGTTTTCAAAAGACTTAACATGTTCCA
GATTATATTTTATGAATTTTTTTAACTGGAAAAGATAAGGCAATATCTCTTCACTAAAAACTAATTCTAA
TTTTTCGCTTGAGAACTTGGCATAGTTTGTCCACTGGAAAATCTCAAAGCCTTTAACCAAAGGATTCCTG
ATTTCCACAGTTCTCGTCATCAGCTCTCTGGTTGCTTTAGCTAATACACCATAAGCATTTTCCCTACTGA
TGTTCATCATCTGAGCGTATTGGTTATAAGTGAACGATACCGTCCGTTCTTTCCTTGTAGGGTTTTCAAT
CGTGGGGTTGAGTAGTGCCACACAGCATAAAATTAGCTTGGTTTCATGCTCCGTTAAGTCATAGCGACTA
ATCGCTAGTTCATTTGCTTTGAAAACAACTAATTCAGACATACATCTCAATTGGTCTAGGTGATTTTAAT
CACTATACCAATTGAGATGGGCTAGTCAATGATAATTACTAGTCCTTTTCCTTTGAGTTGTGGGTATCTG
TAAATTCTGCTAGACCTTTGCTGGAAAACTTGTAAATTCTGCTAGACCCTCTGTAAATTCCGCTAGACCT
TTGTGTGTTTTTTTTGTTTATATTCAAGTGGTTATAATTTATAGAATAAAGAAAGAATAAAAAAAGATAA
AAAGAATAGATCCCAGCCCTGTGTATAACTCACTACTTTAGTCAGTTCCGCAGTATTACAAAAGGATGTC
GCAAACGCTGTTTGCTCCTCTACAAAACAGACCTTAAAACCCTAAAGGCTTAAGTAGCACCCTCGCAAGC
TCGGGCAAATCGCTGAATATTCCTTTTGTCTCCGACCATCAGGCACCTGAGTCGCTGTCTTTTTCGTGAC
ATTCAGTTCGCTGCGCTCACGGCTCTGGCAGTGAATGGGGGTAAATGGCACTACAGGCGCCTTTTATGGA
TTCATGCAAGGAAACTACCCATAATACAAGAAAAGCCCGTCACGGGCTTCTCAGGGCGTTTTATGGCGGG
TCTGCTATGTGGTGCTATCTGACTTTTTGCTGTTCAGCAGTTCCTGCCCTCTGATTTTCCAGTCTGACCA
CTTCGGATTATCCCGTGACAGGTCATTCAGACTGGCTAATGCACCCAGTAAGGCAGCGGTATCATCAACA
GGCTTACCCGTCTTACTGTCAAGAGGACATCCGGTCAAATAAAACGAAAGGCTCAGTCGAAAGACTGGGC
CTTTCGTTTTGCTGAGGAGACTTAGGGACCCATGCCTTTAATTAAGGAGTTTTGCAGGTGCCTTGGAACA
CCTGCTTTTCGCTGAATTCGCGGCCGCTTCTAGACTAGAAAGAAACCAATTGTCCATATTGCATCAGACA
TTGCCGTCACTGCGTCTTTTACTGGCTCTTCTCGCTAACCAAACCGGTAACCCCGCTTATTAAAAGCATT
CTGTAACAAAGCGGGACCAAAGCCATGACAAAAACGCGTAACAAAAGTGTCTATAATCACGGCAGAAAAG
TCCACATTGATTATTTGCACGGCGTCACACTTTGCTATGCCATAGCATTTTTATCCATAAGATTAGCGGA
TCCTACCTGACGCTTTTTATCGCAACTCTCTACTGTTTCTCCATGACCGAATTCAAAAGATCTTTTAAGA
AGGAGATATACATCCTGCAGGTGCAGTAAAGGAAAAAAAAA
[85 nt withheld, positions 2212-2296]
C
[98 nt withheld, positions 2298-2395]
A
[305 nt withheld, positions 2397-2701]
G
[176 nt withheld, positions 2703-2878]
CCAATCGTCTGACCTGCCTCAACCTCCTGTC
[82 nt withheld, positions 2910-2991]
GCTCTGAGGGA
[161 nt withheld, positions 3003-3163]
T
[41 nt withheld, positions 3165-3205]
T
[62 nt withheld, positions 3207-3268]
A
[35 nt withheld, positions 3270-3304]
CCTCCCTCAATCGGTTGAATGTCGCCCTTTTGTCTTTGGCGCTGGTAAACCTTACGAGTTCAGTATCGAC
TGCGATAAGATCAACCTGTTCCGC
[50 nt withheld, positions 3399-3448]
T
[37 nt withheld, positions 3450-3486]
GAAATTTGGAAACTTTTTGCTTACATACCAACCTCCCCAATTTTCCCAAACAGAGGTAATGAAACGTTTG
GTTAAATTAGGTCGCATCTCTGAGGAGTGTGGTTTTGATACCGTATGGTTACTGGAGCATCATTTCACGG
AGTTTGGTTTGCTTGGTAACCCTTATGTCGCTGCTGCATATTTACTTGGCGCGACTAAAAAATTGAATGT
AGGAACTGCCGCTATTGTTCTTCCCACAGCCCATCCAGTACGCCAACTTGAAGATGTGAATTTATTGGAT
CAAATGTCAAAAGGACGATTTCGGTTTGGTATTTGCCGAGGGCTTTACAACAAGGACTTTCGCGTATTCG
GCACAGATATGAATAACAGTCGCGCCTTAGCGGAATGCTGGTACGGGCTGATAAAGAATGGCATGACAGA
GGGATATATGGAAGCTGATAATGAACATATCAAGTTCCATAAGGTAAAAGTAAACCCCGCGGCGTATAGC
AGAGGTGGCGCACCGGTTTATGTGGTGGCTGAATCAGCTTCGACGACTGAGTGGGCTGCTCAATTTGGCC
TACCGATGATATTAAGTTGGATTATAAATACTAACGAAAAGAAAGCACAACTTGAGCTTTATAATGAAGT
GGCTCAAGAATATGGGCACGATATTCATAATATCGACCATTGCTTATCATATATAACATCTGTAGATCAT
GACTCAATTAAAGCGAAAGAGATTTGCCGGAAATTTCTGGGGCATTGGTATGATTCTTATGTGAATGCTA
CGACTATTTTTGATGATTCAGACCAAACAAGAGGTTATGATTTCAATAAAGGGCAGTGGCGTGACTTTGT
ATTAAAAGGACATAAAGATACTAATCGCCGTATTGATTACAGTTACGAAATCAATCCCGTGGGAACGCCG
CAGGAATGTATTGACATAATTCAAAAAGACATTGATGCTACAGGAATATCAAATATTTGTTGTGGATTTG
AAGCTAATGGAACAGTAGACGAAATTATTGCTTCCATGAAGCTCTTCCAGTCTGATGTCATGCCATTTCT
TAAAGAAAAACAACGTTCGCTATTATATTATGGCGGTGGCGGTAGCGGCGGTGGCGGTAGCGGCGGTGGC
GGTAGCAAATTTGGATTGTTCTTCCTTAACTTCATCAATTCAACAACTGTTCAAGAACAGAGTATAGTTC
GCATGCAGGAAATAACGGAGTATGTTGATAAGTTGAATTTTGAACAGATTTTAGTGTATGAAAATCATTT
TTCAGATAATGGTGTTGTCGGCGCTCCTCTGACTGTTTCTGGTTTTCTGCTCGGTTTAACAGAGAAAATT
AAAATTGGTTCATTAAATCACATCATTACAACTCATCATCCTGTCCGCATAGCGGAGGAAGCTTGCTTAT
TGGATCAGTTAAGTGAAGGGAGATTTATTTTAGGGTTTAGTGATTGCGAAAAAAAAGATGAAATGCATTT
TTTTAATCGCCCGGTTGAATATCAACAGCAACTATTTGAAGAGTGTTATGAAATCATTAACGATGCTTTA
ACAACAGGCTATTGTAATCCAGATAACGATTTTTATAGCTTCCCTAAAATATCTGTAAATCCCCATGCTT
ATACGCCAGGCGGACCTCGGAAATATGTAACAGCAACCAGTCATCATATTGTTGAGTGGGCGGCCAAAAA
AGGTATTCCTCTCATCTTTAAGTGGGATGATTCTAATGATGTTAGATATGAATATGCTGAAAGATATAAA
GCCGTTGCGGATAAATATGACGTTGACCTATCAGAGATAGACCATCAGTTAATGATATTAGTTAACTATA
ACGAAGATAGTAATAAAGCTAAACAAGAGACGCGTGCATTTATTAGTGATTATGTTCTTGAAATGCACCC
TAATGAAAATTTCGAAAATAAACTTGAAGAAATAATTGCAGAAAACGCTGTCGGAAATTATACGGAGTGT
ATAACTGCGGCTAAGTTGGCAATTGAAAAGTGTGGTGCGAAAAGTGTATTGCTGTCCTTTGAACCAATGA
ATGATTTGATGAGCCAAAAAAATGTAATCAATATTGTTGATGATAATATTAAGAAGTACCACACGGAATA
TACCTAAACTTAATTAACGGCACTCCTCAGCAAATATAATGACCCTCTTGATAACCCAAGAGGGCATTTT
TTAATGCCCATGGCGTAGCTGTGCTCTAGAATAAAACGAAAGGCCCAGTCTTTCGACTGAGCCTTTCGTT
TTATTTGACCGGAAATCAGAATTGGTTAATTGGTTGTAACACTGGCAGAGCATTACGTTACCAATGCTTA
ATCAGTGAGGCACCTATCTCAGCGATCTGTCTATTTCGTTCATCCATAGTTGCCTGACTCCCCGTCGTGT
AGATAACTACGATACGGGAGGGCTTACCATCTGGCCCCAGTGCTGCAATGATACCGCGAGACCCACGCTC
ACCGGCTCCAGATTTATCAGCAATAAACCAGCCAGCCGGAAGGGCCGAGCGCAGAAGTGGTCCTGCAACT
TTATCCGCCTCCATCCAGTCTATTAATTGTTGCCGGGAAGCTAGAGTAAGTAGTTCGCCAGTTAATAGTT
TGCGCAACGTTGTTGCCATTGCTACAGGCATCGTGGTGTCACGCTCGTCGTTTGGTATGGCTTCATTCAG
CTCCGGTTCCCAACGATCAAGGCGAGTTACATGATCCCCCATGTTGTGCAAAAAAGCGGTTAGCTCCTTC
GGTCCTCCGATCGTTGTCAGAAGTAAGTTGGCCGCAGTGTTATCACTCATGGTTATGGCAGCACTGCATA
ATTCTCTTACTGTCATGCCATCCGTAAGATGCTTTTCTGTGACTGGTGAGTACTCAACCAAGTCATTCTG
AGAATAGTGTATGCGGCGACCGAGTTGCTCTTGCCCGGCGTCAATACGGGATAATACCGCGCCACATAGC
AGAACTTTAAAAGTGCTCATCATTGGAAAACGTTCTTCGGGGCGAAAACTCTCAAGGATCTTACCGCTGT
TGAGATCCAGTTCGATGTAACCCACTCGTGCACCCAACTGATCTTCAGCATCTTTTACTTTCACCAGCGT
TTCTGGGTGAGCAAAAACAGGAAGGCAAAATGCCGCAAAAAAGGGAATAAGGGCGACACGGAAATGTTGA
ATACTCATACTCTTCCTTTTTCAATATTATTGAAGCATTTATCAGGGTTATTGTCTCATGAGCGGATACA
TATTTGAATGTATTTAGAAAAATAAACAAATAGGGGTTCCGCGCACATTTCCCCGAAAAGTGCCACCTGA
CGTCTAAGAAACCATTATTATCATGACATTAACCTATAAAAATAGGCGTATCACGAGGCCCTTAGGCCAA
ATAGGCCGT
